Addgene plasmid #140836: pCX-SpiCee
Purpose: mammalian expression of SpiCee, a buffer of calcium that prevents downstream signaling
Depositing lab: Xavier Nicol. Depositing organization: Sorbonne Université. Publication: SpiCee: A Genetic Tool for Subcellular and Cell-Specific Calcium Manipulation. Ros O, Baudet S, Zagar Y, Loulier K, Roche F, Couvet S, Aghaie A, Atkins M, Louail A, Petit C, Metin C, Mechulam Y, Nicol X. Cell Rep. 2020 Jul 21;32(3):107934. doi: 10.1016/j.celrep.2020.107934. PubMed 32697983.
Backbone
  Vector backbone: pCX
  Vector type: Mammalian Expression
Growth in bacteria
  Bacterial resistance: Ampicillin, 100 μg/mL
  Growth temperature: 37°C
  Growth strain: DH5alpha
  Copy number: High Copy
Gene/Insert
  Gene/Insert name: SpiCee (alt name: Calcium Sponge)
  Species: Synthetic
  Promoter: CAG
  Tag / fusion protein: mRFP (C terminal on insert)
  Cloning method: Unknown
  Sequencing primers: 5′ Unknown
Terms and licenses: Academic/Nonprofit Terms; Industry Terms: Not Available to Industry
How to cite: pCX-SpiCee was a gift from Xavier Nicol (Addgene plasmid # 140836 ; http://n2t.net/addgene:140836 ; RRID:Addgene_140836)
