[The description below was written by a language model from this plasmid's Addgene catalogue record and pLannotate feature annotations shown in this document.]
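Description:
pCX-SpiCee is a mammalian expression plasmid of about 6.2 kb built on the pCX backbone. It is propagated in E. coli from a high-copy ColE1/pUC-type origin, with ampicillin selection provided by a β-lactamase gene under its own promoter. No mammalian selection marker is annotated, so the plasmid appears suited to transient transfection or similar delivery. The backbone also carries an SV40 origin of replication with an adjacent SV40 poly(A) signal, plus remnants of lac promoter/operator and lacI sequence that are cloning-vector leftovers with no evident role in expression.

The payload is driven by the CAG promoter, annotated here as its three parts: the CMV immediate-early enhancer, the chicken β-actin promoter and a chimeric β-actin/β-globin intron, which together give strong, broadly active transcription. Transcripts end at a rabbit β-globin polyadenylation signal, and the short HBB fragments flanking the insert are most likely β-globin exon sequence belonging to this cassette. The open reading frame encodes SpiCee, a synthetic "calcium sponge". According to the annotation it contains a short FLAG-type epitope match, a parvalbumin sequence matching the rat protein, and a calmodulin-derived fragment, followed by a C-terminal mRFP1 fusion for red fluorescent tracking of expressing cells. Both parvalbumin and calmodulin are calcium-binding proteins, consistent with the stated purpose of buffering intracellular calcium and preventing its downstream signalling. The record does not say how the calmodulin portion has been modified. The depositor sequence and the repository's sequencing result differ by a few nucleotides in length but give the same feature layout.
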