Features (pLannotate 1.2.2; 21 found; start..end, strand, type, name):
      4..383     +  enhancer       CMV enhancer: human cytomegalovirus immediate early enhancer
    386..661     +  promoter       chicken β-actin promoter: No description available
    662..1674    +  intron         chimeric intron: chimera between introns from chicken β-actin and rabbit β-globin
   1672..1728    +  CDS            HBB (fragment): HBB_LEPEU - Experimental evidence at protein level: Swiss-Prot protein existence level 1. Involved in oxygen transport from the lung to the various peripheral tissues. From Lepus europaeus (European hare).
   1779..1799    +  CDS            3xFLAG (fragment): three tandem FLAG® epitope tags
   1816..2145    +  CDS            Pvalb: PRVA_RAT - Also known as Pva. Experimental evidence at protein level: Swiss-Prot protein existence level 1. In muscle, parvalbumin is thought to be involved in relaxation after contraction. It binds two calcium ions. From Rattus norvegicus (Rat).
   2158..2457    +  CDS            CALMA_ARBPU (fragment) (sequence partly withheld): Experimental evidence at protein level: Swiss-Prot protein existence level 1. Calmodulin mediates the control of a large number of enzymes, ion channels and other proteins by Ca(2+). Among the enzymes to be stimulated by the calmodulin-Ca(2+) complex are a number of protein kinases and phosphatases. From Arbacia punctulata (Punctuate sea urchin).
   2419..3093    +  CDS            mRFP1: mRFP1 is a basic (constitutively fluorescent) red fluorescent protein published in 2002, derived from Discosoma sp.. It is reported to be a somewhat slowly-maturing monomer with low acid sensitivity.
   3128..3205    +  CDS            HBB (fragment): HBB_PONPY - Experimental evidence at transcript level: Swiss-Prot protein existence level 2. Involved in oxygen transport from the lung to the various peripheral tissues. From Pongo pygmaeus (Bornean orangutan).
   3276..3331    +  polyA_signal   β-globin poly(A) signal: rabbit β-globin polyadenylation signal (Gil and Proudfoot, 1987)
   3714..3730    -  protein_bind   lac operator: The lac repressor binds to the lac operator to inhibit transcription in E. coli. This inhibition can be relieved by adding lactose or isopropyl-β-D-thiogalactopyranoside (IPTG). lac repressor encoded by lacI
   3738..3768    -  promoter       lac promoter: promoter for the E. coli lac operon
   3783..3804    -  protein_bind   CAP binding site: CAP binding activates transcription in the presence of cAMP. E. coli catabolite activator protein
   3817..3856    -  CDS            lacI (fragment): lac repressor; lacI; The lac repressor binds to the lac operator to inhibit transcription in E. coli. This inhibition can be relieved by adding lactose or isopropyl-β-D-thiogalactopyranoside (IPTG).
   3863..3885    +  promoter       SV40 promoter (fragment): SV40 enhancer and early promoter
   3909..4044    +  rep_origin     SV40 ori: SV40 origin of replication
   4064..4198    +  polyA_signal   SV40 poly(A) signal: SV40 polyadenylation signal
   4200..4254    -  CDS            lacI (fragment): lac repressor; lacI; The lac repressor binds to the lac operator to inhibit transcription in E. coli. This inhibition can be relieved by adding lactose or isopropyl-β-D-thiogalactopyranoside (IPTG).
   4437..5025    -  rep_origin     ori: high-copy-number ColE1/pMB1/pBR322/pUC origin of replication
   5196..6056    -  CDS            AmpR: β-lactamase; bla; confers resistance to ampicillin, carbenicillin, and related antibiotics
   6057..6161    -  promoter       AmpR promoter: bla
>Addgene plasmid #140836 | pCX-SpiCee | depositor full sequence | sequence record 273569 | pCX-SpiCee sequence 6187 bps
GTCGACATTGATTATTGACTAGTTATTAATAGTAATCAATTACGGGGTCATTAGTTCATAGCCCATATAT
GGAGTTCCGCGTTACATAACTTACGGTAAATGGCCCGCCTGGCTGACCGCCCAACGACCCCCGCCCATTG
ACGTCAATAATGACGTATGTTCCCATAGTAACGCCAATAGGGACTTTCCATTGACGTCAATGGGTGGACT
ATTTACGGTAAACTGCCCACTTGGCAGTACATCAAGTGTATCATATGCCAAGTACGCCCCCTATTGACGT
CAATGACGGTAAATGGCCCGCCTGGCATTATGCCCAGTACATGACCTTATGGGACTTTCCTACTTGGCAG
TACATCTACGTATTAGTCATCGCTATTACCATGGGTCGAGGTGAGCCCCACGTTCTGCTTCACTCTCCCC
ATCTCCCCCCCCTCCCCACCCCCAATTTTGTATTTATTTATTTTTTAATTATTTTGTGCAGCGATGGGGG
CGGGGGGGGGGGGGGCGCGCGCCAGGCGGGGCGGGGCGGGGCGAGGGGCGGGGCGGGGCGAGGCGGAGAG
GTGCGGCGGCAGCCAATCAGAGCGGCGCGCTCCGAAAGTTTCCTTTTATGGCGAGGCGGCGGCGGCGGCG
GCCCTATAAAAAGCGAAGCGCGCGGCGGGCGGGAGTCGCTGCGTTGCCTTCGCCCCGTGCCCCGCTCCGC
GCCGCCTCGCGCCGCCCGCCCCGGCTCTGACTGACCGCGTTACTCCCACAGGTGAGCGGGCGGGACGGCC
CTTCTCCTCCGGGCTGTAATTAGCGCTTGGTTTAATGACGGCTCGTTTCTTTTCTGTGGCTGCGTGAAAG
CCTTAAAGGGCTCCGGGAGGGCCCTTTGTGCGGGGGGGAGCGGCTCGGGGGGTGCGTGCGTGTGTGTGTG
CGTGGGGAGCGCCGCGTGCGGCCCGCGCTGCCCGGCGGCTGTGAGCGCTGCGGGCGCGGCGCGGGGCTTT
GTGCGCTCCGCGTGTGCGCGAGGGGAGCGCGGCCGGGGGCGGTGCCCCGCGGTGCGGGGGGGCTGCGAGG
GGAACAAAGGCTGCGTGCGGGGTGTGTGCGTGGGGGGGTGAGCAGGGGGTGTGGGCGCGGCGGTCGGGCT
GTAACCCCCCCCTGCACCCCCCTCCCCGAGTTGCTGAGCACGGCCCGGCTTCGGGTGCGGGGCTCCGTAC
GGGGCGTGGCGCGGGGCTCGCCGTGCCGGGCGGGGGGTGGCGGCAGGTGGGGGTGCCGGGCGGGGCGGGG
CCGCCTCGGGCCGGGGAGGGCTCGGGGGAGGGGCGCGGCGGCCCCCGGAGCGCCGGCGGCTGTCGAGGCG
CGGCGAGCCGCAGCCATTGCCTTTTATGGTAATCGTGCGAGAGGGCGCAGGGACTTCCTTTGTCCCAAAT
CTGTGCGGAGCCGAAATCTGGGAGGCGCCGCCGCACCCCCTCTAGCGGGCGCGGGGCGAAGCGGTGCGGC
GCCGGCAGGAAGGAAATGGGCGGGGAGGGCCTTCGTGCGTCGCCGCGCCGCCGTCCCCTTCTCCCTCTCC
AGCCTCGGGGCTGTCCGCGGGGGGACGGCTGCCTTCGGGGGGGACGGGGCAGGGCGGGGTTCGGCTTCTG
GCGTGTGACCGGCGGCTCTAGAGCCTCTGCTAACCATGTTCATGCCTTCTTCTTTTTCCTACAGCTCCTG
GGCAACGTGCTGGTTATTGTGCTGTCTCATCATTTTGGCAAAGAATTCTGATATCTTTAATTAAACCCCG
GGACCGGTGCTAGCTCCGGAGCCACCATGGACTACAAAGACGATGACGACAAGTCCGGAATCGATATGTC
GATGACAGACTTGCTCAGCGCTGAGGACATCAAGAAGGCGATAGGAGCCTTTACTGCTGCAGACTCCTTC
GACCACAAAAAGTTCTTCCAGATGGTGGGCCTGAAGAAAAAGAGTGCGGATGATGTGAAGAAGGTGTTCC
ACATTCTGGACAAAGACAAAGATGGCTTCATTGACGAGGATGAGCTGGGGTCCATTCTGAAGGGCTTCTC
CTCAGATGCCAGAGACTTGTCTGCTAAGGAAACAAAGACGCTGATGGCTGCTGGAGACAAGGACGGGGAT
GGCAAGATTGGGGTTGAAGAGTTCTCCACTCTGGTGGCCGAAAGCATCGATCTTAAG
[222 nt withheld, positions 2158-2379]
AGAAAAATGAAAGACACACTTAAGGCGGATCCCGCCACCATGGCCTCCTCCGAGGACGTCATCAAGGAGT
TCATGCGCTTCAAGGTGCGCATGGAGGGCTCCGTGAACGGCCACGAGTTCGAGATCGAGGGCGAGGGCGA
GGGCCGCCCCTACGAGGGCACCCAGACCGCCAAGCTGAAGGTGACCAAGGGCGGCCCCCTGCCCTTCGCC
TGGGACATCCTGTCCCCTCAGTTCCAGTACGGCTCCAAGGCCTACGTGAAGCACCCCGCCGACATCCCCG
ACTACTTGAAGCTGTCCTTCCCCGAGGGCTTCAAGTGGGAGCGCGTGATGAACTTCGAGGATGGCGGCGT
GGTGACCGTGACCCAGGACTCCTCCCTGCAGGACGGCGAGTTCATCTACAAGGTGAAGCTGCGCGGCACC
AACTTCCCCTCCGACGGCCCCGTAATGCAGAAGAAGACCATGGGCTGGGAGGCCTCCACCGAGCGGATGT
ACCCCGAGGACGGCGCCCTGAAGGGCGAGATCAAGATGAGGCTGAAGCTGAAGGACGGCGGCCACTACGA
CGCCGAGGTCAAGACCACCTACATGGCCAAGAAGCCCGTGCAGCTGCCCGGCGCCTACAAGACCGACATC
AAGCTGGACATCACCTCCCACAACGAGGACTACACCATCGTGGAACAGTACGAGCGCGCCGAGGGCCGCC
CCTCCACCGGCGCCTGTACAAGTAAGAATTCTGCAGATAAACGCTAGCGAATTCACTCCTCAGGTGCAGG
CTGCCTATCAGAAGGTGGTGGCTGGTGTGGCCAATGCCCTGGCTCACAAATACCACTGAGATCTTTTTCC
CTCTGCCAAAAATTATGGGGACATCATGAAGCCCCTTGAGCATCTGACTTCTGGCTAATAAAGGAAATTT
ATTTTCATTGCAATAGTGTGTTGGAATTTTTTGTGTCTCTCACTCGGAAGGACATATGGGAGGGCAAATC
ATTTAAAACATCAGAATGAGTATTTGGTTTAGAGTTTGGCAACATATGCCATATGCTGGCTGCCATGAAC
AAAGGTGGCTATAAAGAGGTCATCAGTATATGAAACAGCCCCCTGCTGTCCATTCCTTATTCCATAGAAA
AGCCTTGACTTGAGGTTAGATTTTTTTTATATTTTGTTTTGTGTTATTTTTTTCTTTAACATCCCTAAAA
TTTTCCTTACATGTTTTACTAGCCAGATTTTTCCTCCTCTCCTGACTACTCCCAGTCATAGCTGTCCCTC
TTCTCTTATGAAGATCCCTCGACCTGCAGCCCAAGCTTGGCGTAATCATGGTCATAGCTGTTTCCTGTGT
GAAATTGTTATCCGCTCACAATTCCACACAACATACGAGCCGGAAGCATAAAGTGTAAAGCCTGGGGTGC
CTAATGAGTGAGCTAACTCACATTAATTGCGTTGCGCTCACTGCCCGCTTTCCAGTCGGGAAACCTGTCG
TGCCAGCGGATCCGCATCTCAATTAGTCAGCAACCATAGTCCCGCCCCTAACTCCGCCCATCCCGCCCCT
AACTCCGCCCAGTTCCGCCCATTCTCCGCCCCATGGCTGACTAATTTTTTTTATTTATGCAGAGGCCGAG
GCCGCCTCGGCCTCTGAGCTATTCCAGAAGTAGTGAGGAGGCTTTTTTGGAGGCCTAGGCTTTTGCAAAA
AGCTAACTTGTTTATTGCAGCTTATAATGGTTACAAATAAAGCAATAGCATCACAAATTTCACAAATAAA
GCATTTTTTTCACTGCATTCTAGTTGTGGTTTGTCCAAACTCATCAATGTATCTTATCATGTCTGGATCC
GCTGCATTAATGAATCGGCCAACGCGCGGGGAGAGGCGGTTTGCGTATTGGGCGCTCTTCCGCTTCCTCG
CTCACTGACTCGCTGCGCTCGGTCGTTCGGCTGCGGCGAGCGGTATCAGCTCACTCAAAGGCGGTAATAC
GGTTATCCACAGAATCAGGGGATAACGCAGGAAAGAACATGTGAGCAAAAGGCCAGCAAAAGGCCAGGAA
CCGTAAAAAGGCCGCGTTGCTGGCGTTTTTCCATAGGCTCCGCCCCCCTGACGAGCATCACAAAAATCGA
CGCTCAAGTCAGAGGTGGCGAAACCCGACAGGACTATAAAGATACCAGGCGTTTCCCCCTGGAAGCTCCC
TCGTGCGCTCTCCTGTTCCGACCCTGCCGCTTACCGGATACCTGTCCGCCTTTCTCCCTTCGGGAAGCGT
GGCGCTTTCTCAATGCTCACGCTGTAGGTATCTCAGTTCGGTGTAGGTCGTTCGCTCCAAGCTGGGCTGT
GTGCACGAACCCCCCGTTCAGCCCGACCGCTGCGCCTTATCCGGTAACTATCGTCTTGAGTCCAACCCGG
TAAGACACGACTTATCGCCACTGGCAGCAGCCACTGGTAACAGGATTAGCAGAGCGAGGTATGTAGGCGG
TGCTACAGAGTTCTTGAAGTGGTGGCCTAACTACGGCTACACTAGAAGGACAGTATTTGGTATCTGCGCT
CTGCTGAAGCCAGTTACCTTCGGAAAAAGAGTTGGTAGCTCTTGATCCGGCAAACAAACCACCGCTGGTA
GCGGTGGTTTTTTTGTTTGCAAGCAGCAGATTACGCGCAGAAAAAAAGGATCTCAAGAAGATCCTTTGAT
CTTTTCTACGGGGTCTGACGCTCAGTGGAACGAAAACTCACGTTAAGGGATTTTGGTCATGAGATTATCA
AAAAGGATCTTCACCTAGATCCTTTTAAATTAAAAATGAAGTTTTAAATCAATCTAAAGTATATATGAGT
AAACTTGGTCTGACAGTTACCAATGCTTAATCAGTGAGGCACCTATCTCAGCGATCTGTCTATTTCGTTC
ATCCATAGTTGCCTGACTCCCCGTCGTGTAGATAACTACGATACGGGAGGGCTTACCATCTGGCCCCAGT
GCTGCAATGATACCGCGAGACCCACGCTCACCGGCTCCAGATTTATCAGCAATAAACCAGCCAGCCGGAA
GGGCCGAGCGCAGAAGTGGTCCTGCAACTTTATCCGCCTCCATCCAGTCTATTAATTGTTGCCGGGAAGC
TAGAGTAAGTAGTTCGCCAGTTAATAGTTTGCGCAACGTTGTTGCCATTGCTACAGGCATCGTGGTGTCA
CGCTCGTCGTTTGGTATGGCTTCATTCAGCTCCGGTTCCCAACGATCAAGGCGAGTTACATGATCCCCCA
TGTTGTGCAAAAAAGCGGTTAGCTCCTTCGGTCCTCCGATCGTTGTCAGAAGTAAGTTGGCCGCAGTGTT
ATCACTCATGGTTATGGCAGCACTGCATAATTCTCTTACTGTCATGCCATCCGTAAGATGCTTTTCTGTG
ACTGGTGAGTACTCAACCAAGTCATTCTGAGAATAGTGTATGCGGCGACCGAGTTGCTCTTGCCCGGCGT
CAATACGGGATAATACCGCGCCACATAGCAGAACTTTAAAAGTGCTCATCATTGGAAAACGTTCTTCGGG
GCGAAAACTCTCAAGGATCTTACCGCTGTTGAGATCCAGTTCGATGTAACCCACTCGTGCACCCAACTGA
TCTTCAGCATCTTTTACTTTCACCAGCGTTTCTGGGTGAGCAAAAACAGGAAGGCAAAATGCCGCAAAAA
AGGGAATAAGGGCGACACGGAAATGTTGAATACTCATACTCTTCCTTTTTCAATATTATTGAAGCATTTA
TCAGGGTTATTGTCTCATGAGCGGATACATATTTGAATGTATTTAGAAAAATAAACAAATAGGGGTTCCG
CGCACATTTCCCCGAAAAGTGCCACCTG
