Features (pLannotate 1.2.2; 21 found; start..end, strand, type, name):
      5..384     +  enhancer       CMV enhancer: human cytomegalovirus immediate early enhancer
    386..661     +  promoter       chicken β-actin promoter: No description available
    662..1678    +  intron         chimeric intron: chimera between introns from chicken β-actin and rabbit β-globin
   1676..1732    +  CDS            HBB (fragment): HBB_LEPEU - Experimental evidence at protein level: Swiss-Prot protein existence level 1. Involved in oxygen transport from the lung to the various peripheral tissues. From Lepus europaeus (European hare).
   1783..1803    +  CDS            3xFLAG (fragment): three tandem FLAG® epitope tags
   1820..2149    +  CDS            Pvalb: PRVA_RAT - Also known as Pva. Experimental evidence at protein level: Swiss-Prot protein existence level 1. In muscle, parvalbumin is thought to be involved in relaxation after contraction. It binds two calcium ions. From Rattus norvegicus (Rat).
   2162..2461    +  CDS            CALMA_ARBPU (fragment) (sequence partly withheld): Experimental evidence at protein level: Swiss-Prot protein existence level 1. Calmodulin mediates the control of a large number of enzymes, ion channels and other proteins by Ca(2+). Among the enzymes to be stimulated by the calmodulin-Ca(2+) complex are a number of protein kinases and phosphatases. From Arbacia punctulata (Punctuate sea urchin).
   2423..3097    +  CDS            mRFP1: mRFP1 is a basic (constitutively fluorescent) red fluorescent protein published in 2002, derived from Discosoma sp.. It is reported to be a somewhat slowly-maturing monomer with low acid sensitivity.
   3132..3209    +  CDS            HBB (fragment): HBB_PONPY - Experimental evidence at transcript level: Swiss-Prot protein existence level 2. Involved in oxygen transport from the lung to the various peripheral tissues. From Pongo pygmaeus (Bornean orangutan).
   3280..3335    +  polyA_signal   β-globin poly(A) signal: rabbit β-globin polyadenylation signal (Gil and Proudfoot, 1987)
   3720..3736    -  protein_bind   lac operator: The lac repressor binds to the lac operator to inhibit transcription in E. coli. This inhibition can be relieved by adding lactose or isopropyl-β-D-thiogalactopyranoside (IPTG). lac repressor encoded by lacI
   3744..3774    -  promoter       lac promoter: promoter for the E. coli lac operon
   3789..3810    -  protein_bind   CAP binding site: CAP binding activates transcription in the presence of cAMP. E. coli catabolite activator protein
   3823..3862    -  CDS            lacI (fragment): lac repressor; lacI; The lac repressor binds to the lac operator to inhibit transcription in E. coli. This inhibition can be relieved by adding lactose or isopropyl-β-D-thiogalactopyranoside (IPTG).
   3869..3891    +  promoter       SV40 promoter (fragment): SV40 enhancer and early promoter
   3915..4050    +  rep_origin     SV40 ori: SV40 origin of replication
   4070..4204    +  polyA_signal   SV40 poly(A) signal: SV40 polyadenylation signal
   4206..4260    -  CDS            lacI (fragment): lac repressor; lacI; The lac repressor binds to the lac operator to inhibit transcription in E. coli. This inhibition can be relieved by adding lactose or isopropyl-β-D-thiogalactopyranoside (IPTG).
   4443..5031    -  rep_origin     ori: high-copy-number ColE1/pMB1/pBR322/pUC origin of replication
   5202..6062    -  CDS            AmpR: β-lactamase; bla; confers resistance to ampicillin, carbenicillin, and related antibiotics
   6063..6167    -  promoter       AmpR promoter: bla
>Addgene plasmid #140836 | pCX-SpiCee | addgene full sequence | sequence record 304813 | Addgene NGS Result
GGTCGACATTGATTATTGACTAGTTATTAATAGTAATCAATTACGGGGTCATTAGTTCATAGCCCATATA
TGGAGTTCCGCGTTACATAACTTACGGTAAATGGCCCGCCTGGCTGACCGCCCAACGACCCCCGCCCATT
GACGTCAATAATGACGTATGTTCCCATAGTAACGCCAATAGGGACTTTCCATTGACGTCAATGGGTGGAG
TATTTACGGTAAACTGCCCACTTGGCAGTACATCAAGTGTATCATATGCCAAGTACGCCCCCTATTGACG
TCAATGACGGTAAATGGCCCGCCTGGCATTATGCCCAGTACATGACCTTATGGGACTTTCCTACTTGGCA
GTACATCTACGTATTAGTCATCGCTATTACCATGGTCGAGGTGAGCCCCACGTTCTGCTTCACTCTCCCC
ATCTCCCCCCCCTCCCCACCCCCAATTTTGTATTTATTTATTTTTTAATTATTTTGTGCAGCGATGGGGG
CGGGGGGGGGGGGGGSGCGCGCCRGGSGGGGGGGGGGGGGGSGRGGGGSGGGGSGGGGSGRGGCGGAGAG
GTGCGGCGGCAGCCAATCAGAGCGGCGCGCTCCGAAAGTTTCCTTTTATGGCGAGGCGGCGGCGGCGGCG
GCCCTATAAAAAGCGAAGCGCGCGGCGGGCGGGAGTCGCTGCGCGCTGCCTTCGCCCCGTGCCCCGCTCC
GCCGCCGCCTCGCGCCGCCCGCCCCGGCTCTGACTGACCGCGTTACTCCCACAGGTGAGCGGGCGGGACG
GCCCTTCTCCTCCGGGCTGTAATTAGCGCTTGGTTTAATGACGGCTTGTTTCTTTTCTGTGGCTGCGTGA
AAGCCTTGAGGGGCTCCGGGAGGGCCCTTTGTGCGGGGGGAGCGGCTCGGGGGGTGCGTGCGTGTGTGTG
TGCGTGGGGAGCGCCGCGTGCGGCTCCGCGCTGCCCGGCGGCTGTGAGCGCTGCGGGCGCGGCGCGGGGC
TTTGTGCGCTCCGCAGTGTGCGCGAGGGGAGCGCGGCCGGGGGCGGTGCCCCGCGGTGCGGGGGGGGCTG
CGAGGGGAACAAAGGCTGCGTGCGGGGTGTGTGCGTGGGGGGGTGAGCAGGGGGTGTGGGCGCGTCGGTC
GGGCTGCAACCCCCCCTGCACCCCCCTCCCCGAGTTGCTGAGCACGGCCCGGCTTCGGGTGCGGGGCTCC
GTACGGGGCGTGGCGCGGGGCTCGCCGTGCCGGGCGGGGGGTGGCGGCAGGKGGGGGTGCCGGGCGGGGC
GGGGCCGCCTCGGGCCGGGGRGGGCTCGGGGGAGGGGCGCGGCGGCCCCCGGAGCGCCGGCGGCTGTCGA
GGCGCGGCGAGCCGCAGCCATTGCCTTTTATGGTAATCGTGCGAGAGGGCGCAGGGACTTCCTTTGTCCC
AAATCTGTGCGGAGCCGAAATCTGGGAGGCGCCGCCGCACCCCCTCTAGCGGGCGCGGGGCGAAGCGGTG
CGGCGCCGGCAGGAAGGAAATGGGCGGGGAGGGCCTTCGTGCGTCGCCGCGCCGCCGTCCCCTTCTCCCT
CTCCAGCCTCGGGGCTGTCCGCGGGGGGACGGCTGCCTTCGGGGGGGACGGGGCAGGGCGGGGTTCGGCT
TCTGGCGTGTGACCGGCGGCTCTAGAGCCTCTGCTAACCATGTTCATGCCTTCTTCTTTTTCCTACAGCT
CCTGGGCAACGTGCTGGTTATTGTGCTGTCTCATCATTTTGGCAAAGAATTCTGATATCTTTAATTAAAC
CCCGGGACCGGTGCTAGCTCCGGAGCCACCATGGACTACAAAGACGATGACGACAAGTCCGGAATCGATA
TGTCGATGACAGACTTGCTCAGCGCTGAGGACATCAAGAAGGCGATAGGAGCCTTTACTGCTGCAGACTC
CTTCGACCACAAAAAGTTCTTCCAGATGGTGGGCCTGAAGAAAAAGAGTGCGGATGATGTGAAGAAGGTG
TTCCACATTCTGGACAAAGACAAAGATGGCTTCATTGACGAGGATGAGCTGGGGTCCATTCTGAAGGGCT
TCTCCTCAGATGCCAGAGACTTGTCTGCTAAGGAAACAAAGACGCTGATGGCTGCTGGAGACAAGGACGG
GGATGGCAAGATTGGGGTTGAAGAGTTCTCCACTCTGGTGGCCGAAAGCATCGATCTTAAG
[222 nt withheld, positions 2162-2383]
AGAAAAATGAAAGACACACTTAAGGCGGATCCCGCCACCATGGCCTCCTCCGAGGACGTCATCAAGGAGT
TCATGCGCTTCAAGGTGCGCATGGAGGGCTCCGTGAACGGCCACGAGTTCGAGATCGAGGGCGAGGGCGA
GGGCCGCCCCTACGAGGGCACCCAGACCGCCAAGCTGAAGGTGACCAAGGGCGGCCCCCTGCCCTTCGCC
TGGGACATCCTGTCCCCTCAGTTCCAGTACGGCTCCAAGGCCTACGTGAAGCACCCCGCCGACATCCCCG
ACTACTTGAAGCTGTCCTTCCCCGAGGGCTTCAAGTGGGAGCGCGTGATGAACTTCGAGGATGGCGGCGT
GGTGACCGTGACCCAGGACTCCTCCCTGCAGGACGGCGAGTTCATCTACAAGGTGAAGCTGCGCGGCACC
AACTTCCCCTCCGACGGCCCCGTAATGCAGAAGAAGACCATGGGCTGGGAGGCCTCCACCGAGCGGATGT
ACCCCGAGGACGGCGCCCTGAAGGGCGAGATCAAGATGAGGCTGAAGCTGAAGGACGGCGGCCACTACGA
CGCCGAGGTCAAGACCACCTACATGGCCAAGAAGCCCGTGCAGCTGCCCGGCGCCTACAAGACCGACATC
AAGCTGGACATCACCTCCCACAACGAGGACTACACCATCGTGGAACAGTACGAGCGCGCCGAGGGCCGCC
CCTCCACCGGCGCCTGTACAAGTAAGAATTCTGCAGATAAACGCTAGCGAATTCACTCCTCAGGTGCAGG
CTGCCTATCAGAAGGTGGTGGCTGGTGTGGCCAATGCCCTGGCTCACAAATACCACTGAGATCTTTTTCC
CTCTGCCAAAAATTATGGGGACATCATGAAGCCCCTTGAGCATCTGACTTCTGGCTAATAAAGGAAATTT
ATTTTCATTGCAATAGTGTGTTGGAATTTTTTGTGTCTCTCACTCGGAAGGACATATGGGAGGGCAAATC
ATTTAAAACATCAGAATGAGTATTTGGTTTAGAGTTTGGCAACATATGCCCATATGCTGGCTGCCATGAA
CAAAGGTTGGCTATAAAGAGGTCATCAGTATATGAAACAGCCCCCTGCTGTCCATTCCTTATTCCATAGA
AAAGCCTTGACTTGAGGTTAGATTTTTTTTATATTTTGTTTTGTGTTATTTTTTTCTTTAACATCCCTAA
AATTTTCCTTACATGTTTTACTAGCCAGATTTTTCCTCCTCTCCTGACTACTCCCAGTCATAGCTGTCCC
TCTTCTCTTATGGAGATCCCTCGACCTGCAGCCCAAGCTTGGCGTAATCATGGTCATAGCTGTTTCCTGT
GTGAAATTGTTATCCGCTCACAATTCCACACAACATACGAGCCGGAAGCATAAAGTGTAAAGCCTGGGGT
GCCTAATGAGTGAGCTAACTCACATTAATTGCGTTGCGCTCACTGCCCGCTTTCCAGTCGGGAAACCTGT
CGTGCCAGCGGATCCGCATCTCAATTAGTCAGCAACCATAGTCCCGCCCCTAACTCCGCCCATCCCGCCC
CTAACTCCGCCCAGTTCCGCCCATTCTCCGCCCCATGGCTGACTAATTTTTTTTATTTATGCAGAGGCCG
AGGCCGCCTCGGCCTCTGAGCTATTCCAGAAGTAGTGAGGAGGCTTTTTTGGAGGCCTAGGCTTTTGCAA
AAAGCTAACTTGTTTATTGCAGCTTATAATGGTTACAAATAAAGCAATAGCATCACAAATTTCACAAATA
AAGCATTTTTTTCACTGCATTCTAGTTGTGGTTTGTCCAAACTCATCAATGTATCTTATCATGTCTGGAT
CCGCTGCATTAATGAATCGGCCAACGCGCGGGGAGAGGCGGTTTGCGTATTGGGCGCTCTTCCGCTTCCT
CGCTCACTGACTCGCTGCGCTCGGTCGTTCGGCTGCGGCGAGCGGTATCAGCTCACTCAAAGGCGGTAAT
ACGGTTATCCACAGAATCAGGGGATAACGCAGGAAAGAACATGTGAGCAAAAGGCCAGCAAAAGGCCAGG
AACCGTAAAAAGGCCGCGTTGCTGGCGTTTTTCCATAGGCTCCGCCCCCCTGACGAGCATCACAAAAATC
GACGCTCAAGTCAGAGGTGGCGAAACCCGACAGGACTATAAAGATACCAGGCGTTTCCCCCTGGAAGCTC
CCTCGTGCGCTCTCCTGTTCCGACCCTGCCGCTTACCGGATACCTGTCCGCCTTTCTCCCTTCGGGAAGC
GTGGCGCTTTCTCATAGCTCACGCTGTAGGTATCTCAGTTCGGTGTAGGTCGTTCGCTCCAAGCTGGGCT
GTGTGCACGAACCCCCCGTTCAGCCCGACCGCTGCGCCTTATCCGGTAACTATCGTCTTGAGTCCAACCC
GGTAAGACACGACTTATCGCCACTGGCAGCAGCCACTGGTAACAGGATTAGCAGAGCGAGGTATGTAGGC
GGTGCTACAGAGTTCTTGAAGTGGTGGCCTAACTACGGCTACACTAGAAGAACAGTATTTGGTATCTGCG
CTCTGCTGAAGCCAGTTACCTTCGGAAAAAGAGTTGGTAGCTCTTGATCCGGCAAACAAACCACCGCTGG
TAGCGGTGGTTTTTTTGTTTGCAAGCAGCAGATTACGCGCAGAAAAAAAGGATCTCAAGAAGATCCTTTG
ATCTTTTCTACGGGGTCTGACGCTCAGTGGAACGAAAACTCACGTTAAGGGATTTTGGTCATGAGATTAT
CAAAAAGGATCTTCACCTAGATCCTTTTAAATTAAAAATGAAGTTTTAAATCAATCTAAAGTATATATGA
GTAAACTTGGTCTGACAGTTACCAATGCTTAATCAGTGAGGCACCTATCTCAGCGATCTGTCTATTTCGT
TCATCCATAGTTGCCTGACTCCCCGTCGTGTAGATAACTACGATACGGGAGGGCTTACCATCTGGCCCCA
GTGCTGCAATGATACCGCGAGACCCACGCTCACCGGCTCCAGATTTATCAGCAATAAACCAGCCAGCCGG
AAGGGCCGAGCGCAGAAGTGGTCCTGCAACTTTATCCGCCTCCATCCAGTCTATTAATTGTTGCCGGGAA
GCTAGAGTAAGTAGTTCGCCAGTTAATAGTTTGCGCAACGTTGTTGCCATTGCTACAGGCATCGTGGTGT
CACGCTCGTCGTTTGGTATGGCTTCATTCAGCTCCGGTTCCCAACGATCAAGGCGAGTTACATGATCCCC
CATGTTGTGCAAAAAAGCGGTTAGCTCCTTCGGTCCTCCGATCGTTGTCAGAAGTAAGTTGGCCGCAGTG
TTATCACTCATGGTTATGGCAGCACTGCATAATTCTCTTACTGTCATGCCATCCGTAAGATGCTTTTCTG
TGACTGGTGAGTACTCAACCAAGTCATTCTGAGAATAGTGTATGCGGCGACCGAGTTGCTCTTGCCCGGC
GTCAATACGGGATAATACCGCGCCACATAGCAGAACTTTAAAAGTGCTCATCATTGGAAAACGTTCTTCG
GGGCGAAAACTCTCAAGGATCTTACCGCTGTTGAGATCCAGTTCGATGTAACCCACTCGTGCACCCAACT
GATCTTCAGCATCTTTTACTTTCACCAGCGTTTCTGGGTGAGCAAAAACAGGAAGGCAAAATGCCGCAAA
AAAGGGAATAAGGGCGACACGGAAATGTTGAATACTCATACTCTTCCTTTTTCAATATTATTGAAGCATT
TATCAGGGTTATTGTCTCATGAGCGGATACATATTTGAATGTATTTAGAAAAATAAACAAATAGGGGTTC
CGCGCACATTTCCCCGAAAAGTGCCACCTG
